Addgene plasmid #134614: pBa.FRB-3myc-GS-KIF3A tail 419-702
Purpose: Mammalian expression of human KIF3A 419-702
Depositing lab: Marvin Bentley. Depositing organization: Rensselaer Polytechnic Institute. Publication: A novel strategy to visualize vesicle-bound kinesins reveals the diversity of kinesin-mediated transport. Yang R, Bostick Z, Garbouchian A, Luisi J, Banker G, Bentley M. Traffic. 2019 Aug 28. doi: 10.1111/tra.12692. PubMed 31461551.
Backbone
  Vector backbone: pBa-FRB-3myc
  Vector type: Mammalian Expression
Growth in bacteria
  Bacterial resistance: Ampicillin, 100 μg/mL
  Growth temperature: 37°C
  Growth strain: NEB Stable
  Copy number: High Copy
Gene/Insert
  Gene/Insert name: KIF3A
  Species: H. sapiens (human)
  Mutation: WT with deletion of the 418 N-terminal residues.
  Entrez Gene: KIF3A (a.k.a. FLA10, KLP-20)
  Promoter: Chicken Beta actin
  Tag / fusion protein: FRB, 3myc (N terminal on insert)
  Cloning method: Restriction Enzyme; 5′ cloning site Unknown (unknown if destroyed)
Terms and licenses: Academic/Nonprofit Terms; Industry Terms: Not Available to Industry
Depositor comments: pBa vector is susceptable to recombination and should not be grown in fast growing bacteria or cloned using recombination.
How to cite: pBa.FRB-3myc-GS-KIF3A tail 419-702 was a gift from Marvin Bentley (Addgene plasmid # 134614 ; http://n2t.net/addgene:134614 ; RRID:Addgene_134614)
