[The description below was written by a language model from this plasmid's Addgene catalogue record and pLannotate feature annotations shown in this document.]
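Description:
pBa.FRB-3myc-GS-KIF3A tail 419-702 is a 7.3 kb mammalian expression plasmid built on the pBa-FRB-3myc backbone. It is propagated in E. coli through a high-copy ColE1/pUC-type origin and selected with ampicillin via the β-lactamase (AmpR) gene. Short remnants of lac regulatory elements, lacI, lacZα, rop and the pBR322 bom region are annotated in the backbone and appear to be cloning-vector leftovers rather than functional parts. The depositor notes that the pBa vector is prone to recombination, which affects the choice of bacterial host and rules out recombination-based cloning.

Expression is driven by the chicken β-actin promoter followed by a chimeric chicken β-actin/rabbit β-globin intron, and is terminated by an SV40 polyadenylation signal (a small SV40 large T antigen fragment annotated just upstream is probably part of that SV40-derived region). The open reading frame encodes an N-terminal FRB domain, annotated as the T2098L variant that binds rapamycin analogues such as AP21967. According to the catalogue entry and plasmid name, this is followed by three myc epitopes and a GS linker, which are not separately annotated in the feature table. The fusion ends with residues 419-702 of human KIF3A. This fragment lacks the 418 N-terminal residues and is described as the tail portion of the kinesin.

FRB fusions of this kind allow ligand-induced dimerisation with an FKBP-tagged partner, while the myc tags permit immunodetection. The associated publication concerns a strategy for visualising vesicle-bound kinesins, so the construct is presumably used to study which vesicles the KIF3A tail associates with, although the record does not describe the partner constructs.
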