Features (pLannotate 1.2.2; 16 found; start..end, strand, type, name):
      1..275     +  promoter       chicken β-actin promoter: No description available
    276..1245    +  intron         chimeric intron: chimera between introns from chicken β-actin and rabbit β-globin
   1320..1598    +  CDS            FRB*: T2098L mutant of FKBP-rapamycin binding domain of human FRAP binds synthetic ligands such as AP21967
   1755..2606    +  CDS            KIF3A (fragment): KIF3A_HUMAN - Also known as KIF3. Experimental evidence at protein level: Swiss-Prot protein existence level 1. Microtubule-based anterograde translocator for membranous organelles. Plus end-directed microtubule sliding activity in vitro. Plays a role in primary cilia formation. Plays a role in centriole cohesion and subdistal appendage organization and function. Regulates the formation of the subdistal appendage via recruitment of DCTN1 to the centriole. Also required for ciliary basal feet formation and microtubule anchoring to mother centriole. From Homo sapiens (Human).
   2634..2719    +  CDS            large T antigen (fragment): large T antigen from SV40 (simian virus 40)
   2742..2876    +  polyA_signal   SV40 poly(A) signal: SV40 polyadenylation signal
   2931..2947    -  protein_bind   lac operator: The lac repressor binds to the lac operator to inhibit transcription in E. coli. This inhibition can be relieved by adding lactose or isopropyl-β-D-thiogalactopyranoside (IPTG). lac repressor encoded by lacI
   2955..2985    -  promoter       lac promoter: promoter for the E. coli lac operon
   3000..3021    -  protein_bind   CAP binding site: CAP binding activates transcription in the presence of cAMP. E. coli catabolite activator protein
   3034..3126    -  CDS            lacI (fragment): lac repressor; lacI; The lac repressor binds to the lac operator to inhibit transcription in E. coli. This inhibition can be relieved by adding lactose or isopropyl-β-D-thiogalactopyranoside (IPTG).
   3309..3897    -  rep_origin     ori: high-copy-number ColE1/pMB1/pBR322/pUC origin of replication
   4068..4928    -  CDS            AmpR: β-lactamase; bla; confers resistance to ampicillin, carbenicillin, and related antibiotics
   4929..5033    -  promoter       AmpR promoter: bla
   5128..5163    +  CDS            rop (fragment): Rop protein, which maintains plasmids at low copy number; rop
   5265..5364    +  misc_feature   bom (fragment): basis of mobility region from pBR322
   5370..5524    -  CDS            lacZα (fragment): LacZα fragment of β-galactosidase; lacZ fragment
>Addgene plasmid #134614 | pBa.FRB-3myc-GS-KIF3A tail 419-702 | addgene full sequence | sequence record 267765 | Addgene NGS Result
TCGAGGTGAGCCCCACGTTCTGCTTCACTCTCCCCATCTCCCCCCCCTCCCCACCCCCAATTTTGTATTT
ATTTATTTTTTAATTATTTTGTGCAGCGATGGGGGCGGGGGGGGGGGGGCGCGCGCCAGGCGGGGCGGGG
CGGGGCGAGGGGCGGGGCGGGGCGAGGCGGAGAGGTGCGGCGGCAGCCAATCAGAGCGGCGCGCTCCGAA
AGTTTCCTTTTATGGCGAGGCGGCGGCGGCGGCGGCCCTATAAAAAGCGAAGCGCGCGGCGGGCGGGAGT
CGCTGCGCGCTGCCTTCGCCCCGTGCCCCGCTCCGCCGCCGCCTCGCGCCGCCCGCCCCGGCTCTGACTG
ACCGCGTTACTCCCACAGGTGAGCGGGCGGGACGGCCCTTCTCCTCCGGGCTGTAATTAGCGCTTGGTTT
AATGACGGCTCGTTTCTTTTCTGTGGCTGCGTGAAAGCCTTAAAGGGCTCCGGGAGGGCCCTTTGTGCGG
GGGGGAGCGGCTCGGGGGGTGCGTGCGTGTGTGTGTGCGTGGGGAGCGCCGCGTGCGGCTCCGCGCTGCC
CGGCGGCTGTGAGCGCTGCGGGCGCGGCGCGGGGCTTTGTGCGCTCCGCAGTGTGCGCGAGGGGAGCGCG
GCCGGGGGCGGTGCCCCGCGGTGCGGGGGGGGCTGCGAGGGGAACAAAGGCTGCGTGCGGGGTGTGTGCG
TGGGGGGGTGAGCAGGGGGTGTGGGCGCGGCGGTCGGGCTGTAACCCCCCCCTGCACCCCCCTCCCCGAG
TTGCTGAGCACGGCCCGGCTTCGGGTGCGGGGCTCCGTGCGGGGCGTGGCGCGGGGCTCGCCGTGCCGGG
CGGGGGGTGGCGGCAGGTGGGGGTGCCGGGCGGGGCGGGGCCGCCTCGGGCCGGGGAGGGCTCGGGGGAG
GGGCGCGGCGGCCCCCGGAGCGCCGGCGGCTGTCGAGGCGCGGCGAGCCGCAGCCATTGCCTTTTATGGT
AATCGTGCGAGAGGGCGCAGGGACTTCCTTTGTCCCAAATCTGTGCGGAGCCGAAATCTGGGAGGCGCCG
CCGCACCCCCTCTAGCGGGCGCGGGGCGAAGCGGTGCGGCGCCGGCAGGAAGGAAATGGGCGGGGAGGGC
CTTCGTGCGTCGCCGCGCCGCCGTCCCCTTCTCCATCTCCAGCCTCGGGGCTGTCCGCAGGGGGACGGCT
GCCTTCGGGGGGGACGGGGCAGGGCGGGGTTCGGCTTCTGGCGTGTGACCGGCGGGGTTTATATCTTCCC
TTCTCTGTTCCTCCGCAGCCCCCAAGCTTGGCGCGCCTAGGCCTACCATGGCTTCCAGAATCCTCTGGCA
TGAGATGTGGCATGAAGGCCTGGAAGAGGCATCTCGTTTGTACTTTGGGGAAAGGAACGTGAAAGGCATG
TTTGAGGTGCTGGAGCCCTTGCATGCTATGATGGAACGGGGCCCCCAGACTCTGAAGGAAACATCCTTTA
ATCAGGCCTATGGTCGAGATTTAATGGAGGCCCAAGAGTGGTGCAGGAAGTACATGAAATCAGGGAATGT
CAAGGACCTCCTCCAAGCCTGGGACCTCTATTATCATGTGTTCCGACGAATCTCAAAGACTAGTTATCCG
TACGACGTACCAGACTACGCACAGAAGCTGATCTCAGAGGAGGACCTGCAAAAACTTATTTCTGAAGAGG
ATCTGCAAAAACTTATTTCTGAAGAAGATCTGGGCGGAGGATCCGGAGGCGGCTCTGGCGGAGGGCTGTA
CAAGCCAGACAAGATGATTGAAATGCAAGCAAAAATTGATGAGGAGAGAAAAGCACTTGAAACAAAGCTC
GACATGGAAGAAGAAGAAAGAAACAAGGCTAGAGCTGAATTAGAGAAACGGGAAAAAGATCTTCTTAAAG
CCCAACAAGAGCATCAGTCTTTGCTGGAAAAATTATCTGCCCTGGAAAAGAAGGTAATTGTTGGTGGGGT
TGACTTGTTGGCCAAAGCTGAGGAACAAGAGAAACTTCTTGAAGAATCTAACATGGAACTGGAAGAAAGG
AGGAAAAGGGCAGAGCAACTTCGCAGAGAACTTGAGGAAAAAGAGCAAGAACGCTTGGATATTGAAGAAA
AATATACCAGTTTGCAAGAGGAAGCACAGGGAAAGACCAAGAAGTTAAAGAAAGTTTGGACTATGCTGAT
GGCTGCAAAGTCAGAGATGGCTGATCTCCAACAAGAACATCAGAGGGAAATTGAAGGCCTACTGGAGAAC
ATTCGGCAACTTAGCCGGGAGCTTCGACTTCAGATGCTTATTATTGATAACTTTATACCTCGGGATTATC
AGGAAATGATTGAAAACTATGTCCATTGGAATGAAGACATAGGAGAATGGCAGCTAAAATGTGTTGCTTA
TACAGGAAATAACATGAGGAAGCAAACCCCAGTACCTGATAAAAAGGAGAAAGATCCCTTTGAGGTGGAC
CTTTCTCACGTGTATCTTGCCTATACTGAGGAGAGTCTGCGTCAGTCTTTGATGAAACTAGAAAGACCAC
GAACTTCAAAGGGGAAAGCAAGGCCAAAGACAGGGAGAAGAAAGCGTTCTGCAAAGCCTGAAACTGTAAT
TGACTCTCTGCTGCAGTAACGGACCGTCTAATCTAGAGAAGTAATGATCATAATCAGCCATATCACATCT
GTAGAGGTTTTACTTGCTTTAAAAAACCTCCCACACCTCCCCCTGAACCTGAAACATAAAATGAATGCAA
TTGTTGTTGTTAACTTGTTTATTGCAGCTTATAATGGTTACAAATAAAGCAATAGCATCACAAATTTCAC
AAATAAAGCATTTTTTTCACTGCATTCTAGTTGTGGTTTGTCCAAACTCATCAATGTATCTTATCATGTC
TGGATCCCCGGGTACCGAGCTCGAATTCGTAATCATGTCATAGCTGTTTCCTGTGTGAAATTGTTATCCG
CTCACAATTCCACACAACATACGAGCCGGAAGCATAAAGTGTAAAGCCTGGGGTGCCTAATGAGTGAGCT
AACTCACATTAATTGCGTTGCGCTCACTGCCCGCTTTCCAGTCGGGAAACCTGTCGTGCCAGCTGCATTA
ATGAATCGGCCAACGCGCGGGGAGAGGCGGTTTGCGTATTGGGCGCTCTTCCGCTTCCTCGCTCACTGAC
TCGCTGCGCTCGGTCGTTCGGCTGCGGCGAGCGGTATCAGCTCACTCAAAGGCGGTAATACGGTTATCCA
CAGAATCAGGGGATAACGCAGGAAAGAACATGTGAGCAAAAGGCCAGCAAAAGGCCAGGAACCGTAAAAA
GGCCGCGTTGCTGGCGTTTTTCCATAGGCTCCGCCCCCCTGACGAGCATCACAAAAATCGACGCTCAAGT
CAGAGGTGGCGAAACCCGACAGGACTATAAAGATACCAGGCGTTTCCCCCTGGAAGCTCCCTCGTGCGCT
CTCCTGTTCCGACCCTGCCGCTTACCGGATACCTGTCCGCCTTTCTCCCTTCGGGAAGCGTGGCGCTTTC
TCATAGCTCACGCTGTAGGTATCTCAGTTCGGTGTAGGTCGTTCGCTCCAAGCTGGGCTGTGTGCACGAA
CCCCCCGTTCAGCCCGACCGCTGCGCCTTATCCGGTAACTATCGTCTTGAGTCCAACCCGGTAAGACACG
ACTTATCGCCACTGGCAGCAGCCACTGGTAACAGGATTAGCAGAGCGAGGTATGTAGGCGGTGCTACAGA
GTTCTTGAAGTGGTGGCCTAACTACGGCTACACTAGAAGAACAGTATTTGGTATCTGCGCTCTGCTGAAG
CCAGTTACCTTCGGAAAAAGAGTTGGTAGCTCTTGATCCGGCAAACAAACCACCGCTGGTAGCGGTGGTT
TTTTTGTTTGCAAGCAGCAGATTACGCGCAGAAAAAAAGGATCTCAAGAAGATCCTTTGATCTTTTCTAC
GGGGTCTGACGCTCAGTGGAACGAAAACTCACGTTAAGGGATTTTGGTCATGAGATTATCAAAAAGGATC
TTCACCTAGATCCTTTTAAATTAAAAATGAAGTTTTAAATCAATCTAAAGTATATATGAGTAAACTTGGT
CTGACAGTTACCAATGCTTAATCAGTGAGGCACCTATCTCAGCGATCTGTCTATTTCGTTCATCCATAGT
TGCCTGACTCCCCGTCGTGTAGATAACTACGATACGGGAGGGCTTACCATCTGGCCCCAGTGCTGCAATG
ATACCGCGAGACCCACGCTCACCGGCTCCAGATTTATCAGCAATAAACCAGCCAGCCGGAAGGGCCGAGC
GCAGAAGTGGTCCTGCAACTTTATCCGCCTCCATCCAGTCTATTAATTGTTGCCGGGAAGCTAGAGTAAG
TAGTTCGCCAGTTAATAGTTTGCGCAACGTTGTTGCCATTGCTACAGGCATCGTGGTGTCACGCTCGTCG
TTTGGTATGGCTTCATTCAGCTCCGGTTCCCAACGATCAAGGCGAGTTACATGATCCCCCATGTTGTGCA
AAAAAGCGGTTAGCTCCTTCGGTCCTCCGATCGTTGTCAGAAGTAAGTTGGCCGCAGTGTTATCACTCAT
GGTTATGGCAGCACTGCATAATTCTCTTACTGTCATGCCATCCGTAAGATGCTTTTCTGTGACTGGTGAG
TACTCAACCAAGTCATTCTGAGAATAGTGTATGCGGCGACCGAGTTGCTCTTGCCCGGCGTCAATACGGG
ATAATACCGCGCCACATAGCAGAACTTTAAAAGTGCTCATCATTGGAAAACGTTCTTCGGGGCGAAAACT
CTCAAGGATCTTACCGCTGTTGAGATCCAGTTCGATGTAACCCACTCGTGCACCCAACTGATCTTCAGCA
TCTTTTACTTTCACCAGCGTTTCTGGGTGAGCAAAAACAGGAAGGCAAAATGCCGCAAAAAAGGGAATAA
GGGCGACACGGAAATGTTGAATACTCATACTCTTCCTTTTTCAATATTATTGAAGCATTTATCAGGGTTA
TTGTCTCATGAGCGGATACATATTTGAATGTATTTAGAAAAATAAACAAATAGGGGTTCCGCGCACATTT
CCCCGAAAAGTGCCACCTGACGTCTAAGAAACCATTATTATCATGACATTAACCTATAAAAATAGGCGTA
TCACGAGGCCCTTTCGTCTCGCGCGTTTCGGTGATGACGGTGAAAACCTCTGACACATGCAGCTCCCGGA
GACGGTCACAGCTTGTCTGTAAGCGGATGCCGGGAGCAGACAAGCCCGTCAGGGCGCGTCAGCGGGTGTT
GGCGGGTGTCGGGGCTGGCTTAACTATGCGGCATCAGAGCAGATTGTACTGAGAGTGCACCATATGCGGT
GTGAAATACCGCACAGATGCGTAAGGAGAAAATACCGCATCAGGCGCCATTCGCCATTCAGGCTGCGCAA
CTGTTGGGAAGGGCGATCGGTGCGGGCCTCTTCGCTATTACGCCAGCTGGCGAAAGGGGGATGTGCTGCA
AGGCGATTAAGTTGGGTAACGCCAGGGTTTTCCCAGTCACGACGTTGTAAAACGACGGCCAGTGCCAAGT
TGGGATCTTTGCATTGGCCCACGGCTCTCAGGATGGGGATGCTCCCCTTCAGCACCCGGTTCCCCTTGGA
AACTGATGGTCCTGGCTCTGTGGCATGGCAGTGGCACTGTGAGGAGCCCCCTACCAGCAGCACACAGTGG
GGTTGGCACTGCCACGCTCCGGATGCCGCGCTCTGATCCAACCCCATAATCAAGGGAACCCGAATTGCCC
CATCATTGCCCCCACCACCCCCATCCTGCCGGGCCCTCACACCCCACGCTGCCTTCTGGTGACATTCCCC
AGCCCAAACCCACGGCTTCATGGCTACCGCGGGGCATTTCCCATTGCCGCCCCATTATCAGCTCTGCACA
CCTCCCGCTGTACCCATGCCTCGTGGCTGCCCTTCTTTGACGTATAATCTTCTAATTAATACCCGGCCTT
GTCAAAGTGGAGCACAAACGTTAATTAATTCCCCAGCAGGCAGGTAATTAACAGTGTGACTCCCTTTTTG
CTGCGAGTGGGGCTGATACAGAGAGATGTGGCACTATGGAGCCCACGGGGTCCTGGCACTGGGTGCCCAC
GGAGGTCCCCATGTGCTGCAGTGTCACCGCCTCCGAGGAGACAGTATTGTCCCTGCGGTGTCCCTGCAGC
TCAGCTCTGTCCACAGGGCCACCTCCAGTTTGGAGGGGACACAATGCAGCCCCGATGCAACCCATCCTCG
CAGCATCCCAGGGACAAAGACCCCACTGCAAGACCGCACACAGGGCTGGGTCCCGCTCCCCTAATATCTA
CAGTGCTTCTTGCATGGCCCCTTAATCAATGCAGTTAATCAGCATGCGCTCATGCACCGCTCTGGAGCTG
CAAAGCCCCTCGCAGCGCTGCTCACCAACACCGCGCACCGCCCCGGCCCAGCCTGCAGCACGCGCTGCAA
ACAGGAAAGAAACAAAATATTGCCCAAATGTAGGCAAAGGCATTCGGCTGCCTTGACCTCCGCCGGGCCG
GGCCCTGCCTGACTCAGCTCCTTACTCAGCGCTCGCTTCCTCCCTCCGGCTGCCACCGCCGCAGCGCACA
CCCTGACAAAGAGTGGCCCTTAACGGGCTCTGAGGTGCACCCAGCAGTGCACTCAGCAGTCCAAGGGCCG
GCCTGGAGGTTTGCACCGCTACGTGCTGACATTAGCATTGAACTTGGCCCTGGGTAGTGCTGCAGGCCGG
GCGGGGTGGGTGTAGAGAGTGCAGCGCGCGTTGCACCCGGTGCCCCTTCCCCTCCCTTGCATCCCAGCAG
GCTGCACCCCAGCACCAGGCCCGTGCATGCATGCTCCTGGTGTTATTGCAGCCTGGTGCATGCATGCGTC
TTGATGGTGCAGCGCTGTGCATGCATCCTCCTTGGTGTGTAGCAGTCTAGTGCATGCATACCCCTCGGTG
TTATTGCTGCTCTGTGCACGCACGCTCATTGTATCACTTCATCCCAGTGCATGCACTCACACTGGAGCGA
TTGCTGCTCGGTGCACGCACACTCATTGTATCACTGCAGCTCAGTGGCTGCACGCACACCGGTGTTATTG
CTGCTCGGTGCGTGCATGCACATCAGTGTCGCTGCAGCTCAGTGCATGCACGCTCATTGCCCATCGCTAT
CCCTGCCTCTCCTGCTGGCGCTCCCCGGGAGGTGACTTCAAGGGGACCGCAGGACCACCTCGGGGGTGGG
GGGAGGGCTGCACACGCGGACCCCGCTCCCCCTCCCCAACAAAGCACTGTGGAATCAAAAAGGGGGGAGG
GGGGATGGAGGGGCGCGTCACACCCCCGCCCCACACCCTCACC
